>Addgene plasmid #203799 | AAV-sCAG-eGFP-RAB11 | addgene full sequence | sequence record 413679 | Addgene NGS Result
GCGCGCTCGCTCGCTCACTGAGGCCGCCCGGGCAAAGCCCGGGCGGCCTCAGTGAGCGAGCGAGCGCGCA
GAGAGGGAGTGGCCAACTCCATCACTAGGGGTTCCTTGTAGTTAATGATTAACCCGCCATGCTACTTATC
TACGTAGCCATGCTCTAGACATGGCTCGACARATCGAGCTCCACCGGGTACCCTAGTTATTAATAGTAAT
CAATTACGGGGTCATTAGTTCATAGCCCATATATGGAGTTCCGCGTTACATAACTTACGGTAAATGGCCC
GCCTGGCTGACCGCCCAACGACCCCCGCCCATTGACGTCAATAATGACGTATGTTCCCATAGTAACGCCA
ATAGGGACTTTCCATTGACGTCAATGGGTGGACTATTTACGGTAAACTGCCCACTTGGCAGTACATCAAG
TGTATCATATGCCAAGTACGCCCCCTATTGACGTCAATGACGGTAAATGGCCCGCCTGGCATTATGCCCA
GTACATGACCTTATGGGACTTTCCTACTTGGCAGTACATCTACGTATTAGTCATCGCTATTACCATGGTC
GAGGTGAGCCCCACGTTCTGCTTCACTCTCCCCATCTCCCCCCCCTCCCCACCCCCAATTTTGTATTTAT
TTATTTTTTAATTATTTTGTGCAGCGATGGGGGCGGGGGGGGGGGGGGNCGCGCGCCAGGCGGGGCGGGG
CGGGGCGAGGGGCGGGGCGGGGCGAGGCGGAGAGGTGCGGCGGCAGCCAATCAGAGCGGCGCGCTCCGAA
AGTTTCCTTTTATGGCGAGGCGGCGGCGGCGGCGGCCCTATAAAAAGCGAAGCGCGCGGCGGGCGGGAGT
CGCTGCGACGCTGCCTTCGCCCCGTGCCCCGCTCCGCCGCCGCCTCGCGCCGCCCGCCCCGGCTCTGACT
GACCGCGTTACTCCCACAGGTGAGCGGGCGGGACGGCCCTTCTCCTCCGGGCTGTAATTAGCGCTGCTAG
CCACCATGGTGAGCAAGGGCGAGGAGCTGTTCACCGGGGTGGTGCCCATCCTGGTCGAGCTGGACGGCGA
CGTAAACGGCCACAAGTTCAGCGTGTCCGGCGAGGGCGAGGGCGATGCCACCTACGGCAAGCTGACCCTG
AAGTTCATCTGCACCACCGGCAAGCTGCCCGTGCCCTGGCCCACCCTCGTGACCACCCTGACCTACGGCG
TGCAGTGCTTCAGCCGCTACCCCGACCACATGAAGCAGCACGACTTCTTCAAGTCCGCCATGCCCGAAGG
CTACGTCCAGGAGCGCACCATCTTCTTCAAGGACGACGGCAACTACAAGACCCGCGCCGAGGTGAAGTTC
GAGGGCGACACCCTGGTGAACCGCATCGAGCTGAAGGGCATCGACTTCAAGGAGGACGGCAACATCCTGG
GGCACAAGCTGGAGTACAACTACAACAGCCACAACGTCTATATCATGGCCGACAAGCAGAAGAACGGCAT
CAAGGTGAACTTCAAGATCCGCCACAACATCGAGGACGGCAGCGTGCAGCTCGCCGACCACTACCAGCAG
AACACCCCCATCGGCGACGGCCCCGTGCTGCTGCCCGACAACCACTACCTGAGCACCCAGTCCGCCCTGA
GCAAAGACCCCAACGAGAAGCGCGATCACATGGTCCTGCTGGAGTTCGTGACCGCCGCCGGGATCACTCT
CGGCATGGACGAGCTGTACAAGTCCGGCCGGACTCAGATCTCGAGCTCAAGCTTGATTCATATGGGCACC
CGCGACGACGAGTACGACTACCTCTTTAAAGTTGTCCTTATTGGAGATTCTGGTGTTGGAAAGAGTAATC
TCCTGTCTCGATTTACTCGAAATGAGTTTAATCTGGAAAGCAAGAGCACCATTGGAGTAGAGTTTGCAAC
AAGAAGCATCCAGGTTGATGGAAAAACAATAAAGGCACAGATATGGGACACAGCAGGGCAAGAGCGATAT
CGAGCTATAACATCAGCATATTATCGTGGAGCTGTAGGTGCCTTATTGGTTTATGACATTGCTAAACATC
TCACATATGAAAATGTAGAGCGATGGCTGAAAGAACTGAGAGATCATGCTGATAGTAACATTGTTATCAT
GCTTGTGGGCAATAAGAGTGATCTACGTCATCTCAGGGCAGTTCCTACAGATGAAGCAAGAGCTTTTGCA
GAAAAGAATGGTTTGTCATTCATTGAAACTTCGGCCCTAGACTCTACAAATGTAGAAGCTGCTTTTCAGA
CAATTTTAACAGAGATTTACCGCATTGTTTCTCAGAAGCAAATGTCAGACAGACGCGAAAATGACATGTC
TCCAAGCAACAATGTGGTTCCTATTCATGTTCCACCAACCACTGAAAACAAGCCAAAGGTGCAGTGCTGT
CAGAACATCTAAACCGGTGGATCCGATATCAAGCTTGAATTCGAGCTAGGTACAGCTTATCGATACCGTC
GACAGCAGACATGATAAGATACATTGATGAGTTTGGACAAACCACAACTAGAATGCAGTGAAAAAAATGC
TTTATTTGTGAAATTTGTGATGCTATTGCTTTATTTGTAACCATTATAAGCTGCAATAAACAAGTTAACA
ACAACAATTGCATTCATTTTATGTTTCAGGTTCAGGGGGAGGTGTGGGAGGTTTTTTAAAGCAAGTAAAA
CCTCTACAAATGTGGTATGCTCGAGGGCATGCAACAACAACAATTGCATTCATTTTATGTTTCAGGTTCA
GGGGGAGATGTGGGAGGTTTTTTAAAGCAAGTAAAACCTCTACAAATGTGGTAAAATCCGATAAGGACTA
GAGCATGGCTACGTAGATAAGTAGCATGGCGGGTTAATCATTAACTACAAGGAACCCCTAGTGATGGAGT
TGGCCACTCCCTCTCTGCGCGCTCGCTCGCTCACTGAGGCCGGGCGACCAAAGGTCGCCCGACGCCCGGG
CTTTGCCCGGGCGGCCTCAGTGAGCGAGCGAGCGCGCAGCTGGCGTAATAGCGAAGAGGCCCGCACCGAT
CGCCCTTCCCAACAGTTGCGCAGCCTGAATGGCGAATGGCGATTCC
[38 nt withheld, positions 3057-3094]
C
[378 nt withheld, positions 3096-3473]
C
[91 nt withheld, positions 3475-3565]
A
[49 nt withheld, positions 3567-3615]
CCTTTGACGTTGGAGTCCACGTTCTTT
[37 nt withheld, positions 3643-3679]
ACCCTATCTCGGTCTATTCTTTTGATTTATAAGGGATTTTGCCGATTTCGGCCTATTGGTTAAAAAATGA
GCTGATTTAACAAAAATTTAACGCGAATTTTAACAAAATATTAACGCTTACAATTTAAATATTTGCTTAT
ACAATCT
[100 nt withheld, positions 3827-3926]
CTCAGGCAATGACCTGATAGCCTTTGTAG
[69 nt withheld, positions 3956-4024]
T
[44 nt withheld, positions 4026-4069]
ACCTACACATTACTCA
[44 nt withheld, positions 4086-4129]
TTGCGTTGAAATAAAGGCTTCTCCC
[83 nt withheld, positions 4155-4237]
TTCTTTGCCTTGCCTGTATGATTTATTGGATGTTGGAATCGCCTGATGCGGTATTTTCTCCTTACGCATC
TGTGCGGTATTTCACACCGCATATGGTGCACTCTCAGTACAATCTGCTCTGATGCCGCATAGTTAAGCCA
GCCCCGACACCCGCCAACACCCGCTGACGCGCCCTGACGGGCTTGTCTGCTCCCGGCATCCGCTTACAGA
CAAGCTGTGACCGTCTCCGGGAGCTGCATGTGTCAGAGGTTTTCACCGTCATCACCGAAACGCGCGAGAC
GAAAGGGCCTCGTGATACGCCTATTTTTATAGGTTAATGTCATGATAATAATGGTTTCTTAGACGTCAGG
TGGCACTTTTCGGGGAAATGTGCGCGGAACCCCTATTTGTTTATTTTTCTAAATACATTCAAATATGTAT
CCGCTCATGAGACAATAACCCTGATAAATGCTTCAATAATATTGAAAAAGGAAGAGTATGAGTATTCAAC
ATTTCCGTGTCGCCCTTATTCCCTTTTTTGCGGCATTTTGCCTTCCTGTTTTTGCTCACCCAGAAACGCT
GGTGAAAGTAAAAGATGCTGAAGATCAGTTGGGTGCACGAGTGGGTTACATCGAACTGGATCTCAACAGC
GGTAAGATCCTTGAGAGTTTTCGCCCCGAAGAACGTTTTCCAATGATGAGCACTTTTAAAGTTCTGCTAT
GTGGCGCGGTATTATCCCGTATTGACGCCGGGCAAGAGCAACTCGGTCGCCGCATACACTATTCTCAGAA
TGACTTGGTTGAGTACTCACCAGTCACAGAAAAGCATCTTACGGATGGCATGACAGTAAGAGAATTATGC
AGTGCTGCCATAACCATGAGTGATAACACTGCGGCCAACTTACTTCTGACAACGATCGGAGGACCGAAGG
AGCTAACCGCTTTTTTGCACAACATGGGGGATCATGTAACTCGCCTTGATCGTTGGGAACCGGAGCTGAA
TGAAGCCATACCAAACGACGAGCGTGACACCACGATGCCTGTAGCAATGGCAACAACGTTGCGCAAACTA
TTAACTGGCGAACTACTTACTCTAGCTTCCCGGCAACAATTAATAGACTGGATGGAGGCGGATAAAGTTG
CAGGACCACTTCTGCGCTCGGCCCTTCCGGCTGGCTGGTTTATTGCTGATAAATCTGGAGCCGGTGAGCG
TGGGTCTCGCGGTATCATTGCAGCACTGGGGCCAGATGGTAAGCCCTCCCGTATCGTAGTTATCTACACG
ACGGGGAGTCAGGCAACTATGGATGAACGAAATAGACAGATCGCTGAGATAGGTGCCTCACTGATTAAGC
ATTGGTAACTGTCAGACCAAGTTTACTCATATATACTTTAGATTGATTTAAAACTTCATTTTTAATTTAA
AAGGATCTAGGTGAAGATCCTTTTTGATAATCTCATGACCAAAATCCCTTAACGTGAGTTTTCGTTCCAC
TGAGCGTCAGACCCCGTAGAAAAGATCAAAGGATCTTCTTGAGATCCTTTTTTTCTGCGCGTAATCTGCT
GCTTGCAAACAAAAAAACCACCGCTACCAGCGGTGGTTTGTTTGCCGGATCAAGAGCTACCAACTCTTTT
TCCGAAGGTAACTGGCTTCAGCAGAGCGCAGATACCAAATACTGTTCTTCTAGTGTAGCCGTAGTTAGGC
CACCACTTCAAGAACTCTGTAGCACCGCCTACATACCTCGCTCTGCTAATCCTGTTACCAGTGGCTGCTG
CCAGTGGCGATAAGTCGTGTCTTACCGGGTTGGACTCAAGACGATAGTTACCGGATAAGGCGCAGCGGTC
GGGCTGAACGGGGGGTTCGTGCACACAGCCCAGCTTGGAGCGAACGACCTACACCGAACTGAGATACCTA
CAGCGTGAGCTATGAGAAAGCGCCACGCTTCCCGAAGGGAGAAAGGCGGACAGGTATCCGGTAAGCGGCA
GGGTCGGAACAGGAGAGCGCACGAGGGAGCTTCCAGGGGGAAACGCCTGGTATCTTTATAGTCCTGTCGG
GTTTCGCCACCTCTGACTTGAGCGTCGATTTTTGTGATGCTCGTCAGGGGGGCGGAGCCTATGGAAAAAC
GCCAGCAACGCGGCCTTTTTACGGTTCCTGGCCTTTTGCTGGCCTTTTGCTCACATGTTCTTTCCTGCGT
TATCCCCTGATTCTGTGGATAACCGTATTACCGCCTTTGAGTGAGCTGATACCGCTCGCCGCAGCCGAAC
GACCGAGCGCAGCGAGTCAGTGAGCGAGGAAGCGGAAGAGCGCCCAATACGCAAACCGCCTCTCCCCGCG
CGTTGGCCGATTCATTAATGCAGCT
Features (pLannotate 1.2.2; 23 found; start..end, strand, type, name):
     44..106     -  repeat_region  AAV2 ITR (fragment): inverted terminal repeat of adeno-associated virus serotype 2 inverted
    193..557     +  enhancer       CMV enhancer: human cytomegalovirus immediate early enhancer
    559..835     +  promoter       chicken β-actin promoter: No description available
    836..972     +  intron         hybrid intron (fragment): hybrid between chicken β-actin (CBA) and minute virus of mice (MMV) introns (Gray et al., 2011)
    986..1702    +  CDS            EGFP: EGFP is a basic (constitutively fluorescent) green fluorescent protein published in 1996, derived from Aequorea victoria. It is reported to be a rapidly-maturing weak dimer with moderate acid sensitivity.
   1708..1734    +  misc_feature   MCS (fragment): multiple cloning site
   1742..2389    +  CDS            RAB11A: RB11A_HUMAN - Also known as RAB11. Experimental evidence at protein level: Swiss-Prot protein existence level 1. The small GTPases Rab are key regulators of intracellular membrane trafficking, from the formation of transport vesicles to their fusion with membranes. Rabs cycle between an inactive GDP-bound form and an active GTP-bound form that is able to recruit to membranes different set of downstream effectors directly responsible for vesicle formation, movement, tethering and fusion. The small Rab GTPase RAB11A regulates endocytic recycling. Acts as a major regulator of membrane delivery du
   2434..2453    +  misc_feature   MCS (fragment): pBluescript multiple cloning site
   2465..2586    -  polyA_signal   SV40 poly(A) signal: SV40 polyadenylation signal
   2609..2679    -  CDS            large T antigen (fragment): large T antigen from SV40 (simian virus 40)
   2715..2783    -  CDS            large T antigen (fragment): large T antigen from SV40 (simian virus 40)
   2850..2982    +  repeat_region  AAV2 ITR (fragment): inverted terminal repeat of adeno-associated virus serotype 2 inverted
   2977..3046    +  CDS            lacZα (fragment): LacZα fragment of β-galactosidase; lacZ fragment
   3057..3362    +  CDS            M13 gene IV (fragment) (sequence partly withheld): pIV; IV; phage assembly
   3350..3778    +  rep_origin     f1 ori (sequence partly withheld): f1 bacteriophage origin of replication; arrow indicates direction of (+) strand synthesis
   3868..4271    +  CDS            M13 gene II (fragment) (sequence partly withheld): pII; II; replication
   4279..4378    -  misc_feature   bom (fragment): basis of mobility region from pBR322
   4480..4515    -  CDS            rop (fragment): Rop protein, which maintains plasmids at low copy number; rop
   4610..4714    +  promoter       AmpR promoter: bla
   4715..5575    +  CDS            AmpR: β-lactamase; bla; confers resistance to ampicillin, carbenicillin, and related antibiotics
   5746..6334    +  rep_origin     ori: high-copy-number ColE1/pMB1/pBR322/pUC origin of replication
   6517..1       +  CDS            lacI (fragment) (across the origin): lac repressor; lacI; The lac repressor binds to the lac operator to inhibit transcription in E. coli. This inhibition can be relieved by adding lactose or isopropyl-β-D-thiogalactopyranoside (IPTG).
   6571..26      +  repeat_region  AAV2 ITR (fragment) (across the origin): inverted terminal repeat of adeno-associated virus serotype 2 inverted
