[The description below was written by a language model from this plasmid's Addgene catalogue record and pLannotate feature annotations shown in this document.]
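Description:
AAV-sCAG-eGFP-RAB11 is an adeno-associated virus transfer plasmid for mammalian expression of human RAB11A fused at its N terminus to eGFP. The catalogue entry does not name a parental backbone. The 6,572 nt sequence carries a high-copy ColE1/pUC-type origin, an ampicillin resistance gene (β-lactamase) with its own promoter, and an f1 phage origin, together with small remnants of lacZα, lacI, rop, bom and M13 genes that look like vestiges of earlier cloning vectors. AAV2 inverted terminal repeats, annotated only as fragments, flank the expression cassette. ITRs are the cis elements required for replication and packaging of the intervening DNA into AAV particles when rep, cap and helper functions are supplied in trans. They are also prone to recombination in bacteria, which fits the recorded use of a stability-oriented E. coli strain.

Between the ITRs, the short CAG (sCAG) promoter consists of the CMV immediate-early enhancer, the chicken β-actin promoter and a truncated hybrid chicken β-actin/minute virus of mice intron, a compact arrangement that saves packaging capacity while driving strong, broadly active transcription. It is followed by the EGFP coding sequence, a short linker derived from a multiple cloning site, and the RAB11A open reading frame. The fusion is recorded as a 1,407 bp insert cloned between NheI and AgeI. An SV40 polyadenylation signal lies downstream, next to small SV40 large T antigen fragments that belong to that region. RAB11A is a small GTPase that regulates endocytic recycling and membrane delivery, so the construct suits either direct transfection or AAV production to overexpress RAB11 and visualise RAB11-positive recycling endosomes by green fluorescence. The record does not specify a target cell type or serotype.
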