Addgene plasmid #203799: AAV-sCAG-eGFP-RAB11
Purpose: AAV vector plasmid expressing human RAB11 fused to eGFP under a short variant of the CAG (sCAG) promoter
Depositing lab: Richard Eva & Bart Nieuwenhuis. Depositing organization: University of Cambridge.
Backbone
  Vector backbone: N/A
  Vector type: Mammalian Expression, AAV
Growth in bacteria
  Bacterial resistance: Ampicillin, 100 μg/mL
  Growth temperature: 30°C
  Growth strain: NEB Stable
  Copy number: High Copy
Gene/Insert
  Gene/Insert name: RAB11 (alt names: RAB11A; RAB11A, Member RAS Oncogene Family)
  Species: H. sapiens (human)
  Insert size (bp): 1407
  Entrez Gene: RAB11A (a.k.a. YL8)
  Tag / fusion protein: eGFP (N terminal on insert)
  Cloning method: Restriction Enzyme; 5′ cloning site NheI (not destroyed); 3′ cloning site AgeI (not destroyed)
Terms and licenses: Academic/Nonprofit Terms; Industry Terms: Not Available to Industry
How to cite: AAV-sCAG-eGFP-RAB11 was a gift from Richard Eva & Bart Nieuwenhuis (Addgene plasmid # 203799 ; http://n2t.net/addgene:203799 ; RRID:Addgene_203799)
